Addgene plasmid #40782: BBa_J72214-BBa_J72090
Depositing lab: Christopher Anderson. Depositing organization: University of California, Berkeley. Publication: Scalable plasmid transfer using engineered P1-based phagemids. Kittleson JT, DeLoache W, Cheng HY, Anderson JC. ACS Synth Biol. 2012 Dec 21;1(12):583-9. doi: 10.1021/sb300054p. Epub 2012 Aug 30. PubMed 23656280.
Backbone
  Vector backbone: p15a, CamR, phagemid
  Vector type: Bacterial Expression, Synthetic Biology ; phagemid
Growth in bacteria
  Bacterial resistance: Chloramphenicol, 25 μg/mL
  Growth temperature: 37°C
  Growth strain: DH10B
  Growth instructions: This plasmid will turn the strain carrying it a deep purple (more purple the older the colonies are).
  Copy number: High Copy
Gene/Insert
  Gene/Insert name: VioABCDE
  Insert size (bp): 7345
Terms and licenses: Academic/Nonprofit Terms; Industry Terms: Not Available to Industry
Depositor comments: For detailed composition information, look up the backbone (BBa_J72114) and insert (BBa_J72090) on the Registry of Standard Biological Parts (partsregistry.org) Please note that Addgene's sequencing results indicate the VioD gene is absent from this construct.
How to cite: BBa_J72214-BBa_J72090 was a gift from Christopher Anderson (Addgene plasmid # 40782 ; http://n2t.net/addgene:40782 ; RRID:Addgene_40782)
