[The description below was written by a language model from this plasmid's Addgene catalogue record and pLannotate feature annotations shown in this document.]
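Description:
BBa_J72214-BBa_J72090 is a bacterial phagemid built for P1 phage-mediated plasmid transfer between E. coli cells, carrying a violacein pigment pathway as a visible payload. The backbone is described as a p15A, chloramphenicol-resistant phagemid. The feature table confirms a p15A origin and a cat gene with its own promoter and a lambda t0 terminator. The catalogue lists the plasmid as high copy, although p15A is generally regarded as a medium-copy origin compatible with ColE1-type plasmids. The short bom, RSF ori and attB2 matches are small fragments and probably reflect sequence similarity rather than functional parts.

The phagemid functions come from bacteriophage P1. A pacA coding sequence is present; in P1 the pac packaging site recognised and cleaved by the PACase lies within this region. The repL gene, needed for initiation from the P1 lytic (L) replicon, is also annotated, as is a partial recombinase matched to Mu gin. An araC gene and a divergent araBAD promoter are present, followed by rrnB T1 and T7Te terminators, but the table does not annotate what this arabinose-inducible promoter drives.

The insert is named VioABCDE, the Chromobacterium violaceum operon that converts L-tryptophan to the purple pigment violacein. Only vioA, vioB and vioC are annotated. The repository's sequencing indicates that vioD is absent, and about 600 nt downstream of vioC is unannotated, so vioE is not confirmed by the table. The promoter for the operon is not stated either. Cells carrying the plasmid are nonetheless reported to turn deep purple, giving a simple colour readout for successful transfer in synthetic biology work.
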