Features (pLannotate 1.2.2; 18 found; start..end, strand, type, name):
     33..1286    +  CDS            vioA: VIOA_CHRVO - Experimental evidence at protein level: Swiss-Prot protein existence level 1. The enzyme generates the imine form of indole 3-pyruvate (IPA) from L-tryptophan (L-Trp), with concomitant two-electron reduction of O(2) to H(2)O(2). From Chromobacterium violaceum (strain ATCC 12472 / DSM 30191 / JCM 1249 / NBRC 12614 / NCIMB 9131 / NCTC 9757).
   1307..4300    +  CDS            vioB: VIOB_CHRVO - Experimental evidence at protein level: Swiss-Prot protein existence level 1. Catalyzes the hydrogen peroxide-dependent dimerization of two L-tryptophan-derived molecules (imine form of indole 3-pyruvate (IPA)), to form an uncharacterized product suggested to be indole-3-pyruvate imine dimer that can spontaneously convert into dichlorochromopyrrolate (CPA). The uncharacterized product is the substrate of VioE. From Chromobacterium violaceum (strain ATCC 12472 / DSM 30191 / JCM 1249 / NBRC 12614 / NCIMB 9131 / NCTC 9757).
   4327..5613    +  CDS            vioC: VIOC_CHRVO - Experimental evidence at protein level: Swiss-Prot protein existence level 1. Catalyzes the hydroxylation of the 16-position of protoviolaceinate and protodeoxyviolaceinate to form violacein and deoxyviolacein, respectively. From Chromobacterium violaceum (strain ATCC 12472 / DSM 30191 / JCM 1249 / NBRC 12614 / NCIMB 9131 / NCTC 9757).
   6231..6325    -  terminator     lambda t0 terminator: transcription terminator from phage lambda
   6349..7005    -  CDS            cat: CAT_ECOLX - Experimental evidence at protein level: Swiss-Prot protein existence level 1. This enzyme is an effector of chloramphenicol resistance in bacteria. From Escherichia coli. This protein is used as a marker in many commonly used cloning vectors, such as pACYC184.
   7006..7103    -  promoter       cat promoter: promoter of the E. coli cat gene encoding chloramphenicol acetyltransferase
   7132..7158    +  misc_feature   bom (fragment): basis of mobility region from pBR322
   7257..7312    -  rep_origin     RSF ori (fragment): Plasmids containing the RSF 1030 origin of replication can be propagated in E. coli cells that contain additional plasmids with compatible origins.
   7400..7945    -  rep_origin     p15A ori: Plasmids containing the medium-copy-number p15A origin of replication can be propagated in E. coli cells that contain a second plasmid with the ColE1 origin.
   7986..8008    +  rep_origin     RSF ori (fragment): Plasmids containing the RSF 1030 origin of replication can be propagated in E. coli cells that contain additional plasmids with compatible origins.
   8025..8049    +  protein_bind   attB2: mutant version of attB; recombination site for the Gateway® BP reaction BP Clonase™
   8498..9685    -  CDS            pacA: PACA_BPP1 - Protein inferred from homology: Swiss-Prot protein existence level 3. Necessary for recognition and cleavage of the phage packaging site (pac), together with the pacB protein. Both are probably the two major subunits of the phage PACase. From Escherichia phage P1 (Bacteriophage P1).
   9781..10584   -  CDS            repL: REPL_BPP1 - Protein predicted: Swiss-Prot protein existence level 4. Essential for L-replicon function. Necessary for initiation of DNA replication from the L-replicon at oriL (Probable). From Escherichia phage P1 (Bacteriophage P1).
  10634..11050   -  CDS            gin (fragment): GIN_BPMU - Experimental evidence at protein level: Swiss-Prot protein existence level 1. Performs inversion of a viral 3 kp segment (G-segment) that encodes two alternate pairs of tail fiber proteins thereby modifying the host specificity of the virus. Binds as a dimer to the viral gix sites which are 34-bp palindromic sequences that flank the invertible G-segment. Catalyzes site-specific recombination in the presence of the host factor Fis. Gin dimers bound to each of the gix sites and host factor Fis bound to the enhancer come together to form the synaptic complex. Each Gin monomer introduce
  11185..11212   -  terminator     T7Te terminator: phage T7 early transcription terminator
  11228..11299   -  terminator     rrnB T1 terminator: transcription terminator T1 from the E. coli rrnB gene
  11551..11835   -  promoter       araBAD promoter: araBAD; promoter of the L-arabinose operon of E. coli; the araC regulatory gene is transcribed in the opposite direction (Guzman et al., 1995)
  11862..12740   +  CDS            araC: L-arabinose regulatory protein; araC
>Addgene plasmid #40782 | BBa_J72214-BBa_J72090 | depositor full sequence | sequence record 117910 | BBa_J72214-BBa_J72090 sequence 12793 bps
GAATTCATGAGATCTTTAAGGAGGTAAAAAAAATGAAACATTCTTCCGATATCTGCATTGTTGGTGCTGG
TATTTCTGGTTTGACGTGCGCAAGCCATCTGCTGGACAGCCCGGCATGCCGTGGTCTGAGCCTGCGTATC
TTTGACATGCAGCAAGAAGCCGGTGGCCGTATCCGCAGCAAAATGCTGGATGGTAAGGCAAGCATTGAAC
TGGGCGCAGGTCGCTACTCCCCTCAGTTGCACCCGCATTTCCAAAGCGCAATGCAGCACTATAGCCAAAA
GAGCGAAGTCTATCCGTTCACCCAGTTGAAGTTCAAATCTCACGTGCAGCAAAAGCTGAAGCGCGCCATG
AATGAACTGTCCCCGCGTCTGAAAGAGCATGGTAAAGAGAGCTTTTTGCAGTTTGTCAGCCGTTATCAAG
GTCACGATAGCGCGGTTGGTATGATCCGCTCTATGGGTTACGACGCACTGTTCCTGCCGGATATCAGCGC
AGAAATGGCCTACGACATTGTGGGTAAGCACCCGGAGATCCAGAGCGTGACGGACAACGACGCGAACCAA
TGGTTTGCAGCGGAAACGGGCTTTGCTGGTCTGATTCAGGGCATCAAGGCTAAGGTTAAGGCGGCAGGTG
CGCGTTTTAGCCTGGGTTATCGTCTGCTGAGCGTCCGTACCGACGGTGACGGCTACCTGCTGCAACTGGC
AGGTGACGACGGCTGGAAACTGGAGCACCGTACCCGCCATCTGATTCTGGCGATTCCGCCGAGCGCGATG
GCGGGTTTGAATGTTGATTTTCCAGAAGCCTGGTCCGGTGCGCGCTATGGCAGCCTGCCGCTGTTTAAGG
GCTTTCTGACGTACGGTGAGCCGTGGTGGTTGGACTACAAACTGGACGATCAGGTGCTGATTGTTGACAA
CCCGCTGCGCAAAATCTATTTCAAAGGCGATAAGTACCTGTTCTTCTATACCGATAGCGAGATGGCGAAT
TACTGGCGCGGTTGTGTCGCGGAGGGCGAGGACGGTTACCTGGAGCAAATTCGCACCCATTTGGCTAGCG
CACTGGGTATCGTCCGTGAACGTATCCCGCAACCGCTGGCACACGTTCACAAGTATTGGGCGCACGGCGT
TGAGTTTTGCCGTGATTCTGATATTGACCACCCGAGCGCACTGTCTCATCGCGACAGCGGTATCATCGCG
TGCTCCGATGCGTACACGGAGCATTGTGGTTGGATGGAGGGCGGTCTGCTGAGCGCCCGTGAGGCAAGCC
GTCTGCTGTTGCAGCGTATCGCCGCGTGATTAAGGAGGTAAAAAAAATGAGCATTCTGGATTTCCCGCGT
ATCCACTTCCGTGGCTGGGCCCGTGTCAATGCGCCGACCGCGAACCGCGATCCGCACGGCCACATCGATA
TGGCCAGCAATACCGTGGCGATGGCGGGTGAGCCGTTCGACCTGGCACGCCATCCTACGGAGTTCCACCG
TCACCTGCGCTCCCTGGGTCCGCGCTTCGGCTTGGATGGTCGTGCTGACCCGGAAGGCCCGTTCAGCCTG
GCCGAGGGCTACAACGCTGCCGGTAACAACCACTTTTCGTGGGAGAGCGCAACCGTTAGCCACGTGCAAT
GGGATGGCGGTGAGGCGGATCGTGGTGACGGTCTGGTCGGTGCTCGTTTGGCACTGTGGGGTCACTACAA
TGATTATCTGCGTACCACCTTCAATCGTGCTCGTTGGGTCGACAGCGACCCGACGCGCCGTGACGCTGCA
CAAATCTATGCGGGCCAATTCACCATTAGCCCGGCTGGTGCCGGTCCGGGTACGCCGTGGCTGTTTACGG
CAGACATTGATGATAGCCATGGTGCACGTTGGACGCGTGGCGGCCACATTGCAGAGCGTGGCGGCCACTT
CTTGGATGAAGAGTTTGGTCTGGCACGCCTGTTTCAGTTCTCTGTGCCGAAAGATCACCCACATTTTCTG
TTTCACCCGGGTCCGTTTGATTCCGAGGCCTGGCGTCGTCTGCAATTGGCTCTGGAGGATGACGACGTTC
TGGGTCTGACCGTGCAATATGCGTTGTTCAATATGAGCACCCCGCCTCAGCCGAACAGCCCGGTTTTTCA
CGATATGGTCGGTGTTGTCGGTCTGTGGCGTCGTGGTGAACTGGCGAGCTACCCGGCTGGTCGTCTGCTG
CGTCCGCGTCAACCGGGTCTGGGTGACCTGACCCTGCGCGTCAACGGTGGTCGCGTTGCGCTGAATTTGG
CGTGTGCCATTCCGTTCAGCACTCGTGCCGCGCAGCCAAGCGCACCGGACCGCCTGACCCCGGACCTGGG
TGCCAAACTGCCGCTGGGCGATCTGCTGCTGCGTGATGAGGACGGCGCACTGTTGGCACGTGTGCCGCAG
GCTCTGTACCAAGACTATTGGACGAATCACGGTATTGTGGACCTGCCGCTGCTGCGCGAACCGCGTGGTA
GCTTGACCCTGAGCAGCGAACTGGCGGAGTGGCGTGAGCAAGACTGGGTCACCCAAAGCGACGCGTCTAA
CCTGTACCTGGAGGCACCGGATCGCCGTCACGGTCGCTTTTTCCCTGAGAGCATCGCGCTGCGCAGCTAC
TTTCGCGGTGAAGCGCGTGCGCGTCCGGATATCCCGCATCGTATCGAGGGCATGGGCCTGGTCGGCGTCG
AATCTCGTCAGGATGGCGACGCTGCGGAATGGCGTCTGACGGGTCTGCGTCCGGGTCCGGCACGCATTGT
TCTGGACGATGGTGCCGAGGCGATCCCTCTGCGTGTTCTGCCTGACGATTGGGCGCTGGATGACGCGACC
GTCGAAGAAGTGGATTACGCCTTTTTGTACCGCCACGTTATGGCGTATTACGAGCTGGTGTATCCATTCA
TGAGCGACAAGGTGTTTTCCCTGGCTGATCGTTGCAAATGTGAAACGTACGCACGTCTGATGTGGCAGAT
GTGTGATCCGCAGAACCGCAACAAGTCCTATTACATGCCGAGCACCCGCGAACTGTCGGCACCGAAAGCT
CGTTTGTTCTTGAAGTATCTGGCCCACGTGGAAGGCCAGGCACGCCTGCAAGCACCTCCGCCAGCGGGTC
CGGCACGCATTGAATCTAAAGCCCAGTTGGCGGCAGAGCTGCGTAAAGCCGTCGACCTGGAGCTGTCTGT
GATGCTGCAATACCTGTACGCGGCGTATAGCATTCCGAACTATGCACAGGGCCAACAACGTGTTCGTGAC
GGTGCGTGGACCGCCGAGCAGCTGCAACTGGCGTGCGGTAGCGGTGACCGTCGCCGTGATGGCGGTATTC
GTGCAGCACTGCTGGAAATTGCTCATGAAGAAATGATTCATTACCTGGTCGTTAACAACCTGCTGATGGC
CCTGGGCGAGCCGTTCTACGCGGGTGTCCCGCTGATGGGCGAAGCGGCACGTCAGGCGTTTGGCCTGGAC
ACCGAGTTCGCTCTGGAACCGTTTAGCGAAAGCACGCTGGCACGTTTTGTTCGTCTGGAATGGCCGCACT
TTATCCCAGCACCGGGCAAATCCATCGCGGACTGCTATGCCGCCATTCGTCAGGCGTTTTTGGATCTGCC
GGACTTGTTTGGTGGCGAGGCAGGTAAGCGTGGCGGTGAACACCACCTGTTCCTGAATGAGCTGACCAAC
CGTGCGCATCCGGGTTATCAACTGGAAGTTTTCGATCGCGACTCGGCGCTGTTTGGTATTGCATTTGTGA
CCGATCAGGGCGAAGGTGGCGCTCTGGACAGCCCGCACTACGAACATAGCCATTTTCAACGTCTGCGTGA
AATGAGCGCGCGTATCATGGCTCAAAGCGCACCGTTCGAACCGGCGCTGCCGGCGTTGCGTAATCCGGTT
CTGGATGAGAGCCCGGGTTGCCAACGTGTCGCAGACGGTCGTGCGCGTGCGCTGATGGCATTGTACCAAG
GCGTTTATGAGCTGATGTTTGCGATGATGGCGCAGCACTTCGCCGTGAAACCGCTGGGTAGCTTGCGTCG
CAGCCGCCTGATGAACGCAGCAATCGATCTGATGACCGGTCTGTTGCGTCCGCTGAGCTGCGCGCTGATG
AACCTGCCAAGCGGCATCGCCGGTCGCACGGCCGGTCCGCCGCTGCCGGGTCCGGTTGACACCCGTAGCT
ATGACGACTACGCGCTGGGCTGTCGCATGCTGGCACGCCGTTGCGAGCGTCTGCTGGAGCAGGCGAGCAT
GCTGGAACCGGGTTGGCTGCCGGATGCGCAGATGGAGCTGCTGGATTTCTATCGTCGCCAAATGCTGGAC
TTGGCGTGCGGCAAACTGAGCCGCGAGGCCTAATGATCCTTAAGGAGGTAAAAAAAATGAAACGTGCGAT
TATCGTTGGTGGCGGCCTGGCGGGTGGCCTGACCGCGATCTACCTGGCGAAGCGTGGCTACGAAGTGCAC
GTCGTGGAGAAGCGTGGTGATCCTCTGCGCGATCTGAGCTCTTACGTGGACGTTGTTAGCAGCCGTGCGA
TCGGCGTGAGCATGACCGTTCGTGGTATCAAGAGCGTTTTGGCTGCGGGCATTCCGCGTGCAGAGCTGGA
TGCGTGTGGCGAACCGATCGTGGCAATGGCTTTCTCCGTGGGTGGTCAGTATCGCATGCGCGAACTGAAG
CCGTTGGAGGATTTCCGTCCGCTGAGCTTGAACCGTGCGGCGTTTCAAAAGCTGCTGAACAAATACGCGA
ACCTGGCAGGCGTTCGTTACTACTTTGAGCATAAGTGCCTGGATGTTGACCTGGATGGTAAGAGCGTGTT
GATTCAGGGCAAAGATGGTCAGCCGCAGCGTCTGCAAGGTGACATGATTATCGGTGCGGATGGCGCCCAC
AGCGCCGTCCGTCAGGCGATGCAGAGCGGCCTGCGTCGTTTCGAGTTCCAGCAAACGTTCTTCCGCCATG
GCTACAAAACCCTGGTTTTGCCGGACGCGCAAGCACTGGGTTACCGTAAAGACACGCTGTACTTTTTCGG
CATGGATTCCGGTGGCCTGTTCGCGGGTCGTGCGGCTACGATCCCAGATGGTAGCGTCAGCATCGCCGTT
TGCCTGCCGTACTCGGGTAGCCCTTCCCTGACGACCACCGACGAACCGACGATGCGTGCGTTCTTCGATC
GTTACTTCGGTGGCCTGCCGCGTGACGCGCGTGACGAAATGCTGCGTCAGTTTCTGGCGAAGCCGAGCAA
CGACCTGATTAACGTGCGCTCTAGCACCTTTCACTATAAGGGTAATGTGCTGTTGCTGGGTGATGCTGCG
CATGCGACTGCGCCGTTCCTGGGTCAGGGTATGAACATGGCGCTGGAGGACGCCCGCACGTTTGTCGAGC
TGCTGGACCGCCACCAGGGCGACCAAGACAAAGCCTTTCCGGAGTTCACGGAGCTGCGCAAAGTCCAGGC
AGACGCAATGCAAGACATGGCTCGCGCCAACTATGACGTTTTGAGCTGCTCGAACCCGATCTTTTTCATG
CGTGCGCGTTACACGCGTTACATGCATTCCAAGTTTCCGGGCCTGTATCCGCCGGATATGGCCGAGAAAC
TGTACTTTACGAGCGAGCCGTACGATCGTCTGCAACAAATCCAGCGTAAACAGAATGTTTGGTACAAGAT
TGGTCGCGTGAATTGATGATCTTTAAGGAGGTAAAAAAAATGGAGAACCGTGAGCCACCACTGTTGCCAG
CCCGTTGGAGCAGCGCCTATGTCTCTTATTGGAGCCCGATGCTGCCGGATGACCAGCTGACCAGCGGCTA
TTGCTGGTTCGACTATGAACGTGACATCTGTCGTATTGACGGCCTGTTCAATCCGTGGAGCGAGCGTGAT
ACTGGTTATCGCCTGTGGATGTCGGAGGTTGGTAATGCGGCCAGCGGCCGTACCTGGAAACAAAAAGTCG
CCTATGGTCGTGAGCGTACCGCCCTGGGTGAACAGCTGTGTGAGCGTCCGCTGGATGATGAGACTGGCCC
TTTTGCCGAATTGTTCCTGCCACGCGATGTCCTGCGCCGTCTGGGTGCCCGTCACATTGGCCGTCGCGTG
GTTCTGGGTCGCGAAGCGGACGGTTGGCGTTACCAGCGCCCAGGTAAAGGTCCGAGCACCCTGTACCTGG
ATGCGGCGAGCGGCACTCCACTGCGCATGGTCACCGGCGATGAAGCGTCGCGTGCAAGCCTGCGTGATTT
TCCGAATGTGAGCGAGGCGGAGATCCCGGACGCGGTTTTCGCGGCCAAGCGCTAAGGATCCGAGGCTTGG
ATTCTCACCAATAAAAAACGCCCGGCGGCAACCGAGCGTTCTGAACAAATCCAGATGGAGTTCTGAGGTC
ATTACTGGATCTATCAACAGGAGTCCAAGCGAGCTCGATATCAAATTACGCCCCGCCCTGCCACTCATCG
CAGTACTGTTGTAATTCATTAAGCATTCTGCCGACATGGAAGCCATCACAAACGGCATGATGAACCTGAA
TCGCCAGCGGCATCAGCACCTTGTCGCCTTGCGTATAATATTTGCCCATGGTGAAAACGGGGGCGAAGAA
GTTGTCCATATTGGCCACGTTTAAATCAAAACTGGTGAAACTCACCCAGGGATTGGCTGAGACGAAAAAC
ATATTCTCAATAAACCCTTTAGGGAAATAGGCCAGGTTTTCACCGTAACACGCCACATCTTGCGAATATA
TGTGTAGAAACTGCCGGAAATCGTCGTGGTATTCACTCCAGAGCGATGAAAACGTTTCAGTTTGCTCATG
GAAAACGGTGTAACAAGGGTGAACACTATCCCATATCACCAGCTCACCGTCTTTCATTGCCATACGAAAT
TCCGGATGAGCATTCATCAGGCGGGCAAGAATGTGAATAAAGGCCGGATAAAACTTGTGCTTATTTTTCT
TTACGGTCTTTAAAAAGGCCGTAATATCCAGCTGAACGGTCTGGTTATAGGTACATTGAGCAACTGACTG
AAATGCCTCAAAATGTTCTTTACGATGCCATTGGGATATATCAACGGTGGTATATCCAGTGATTTTTTTC
TCCATTTTAGCTTCCTTAGCTCCTGAAAATCTCGATAACTCAAAAAATACGCCCGGTAGTGATCTTATTT
CATTATGGTGAAAGTTGGAACCTCTTACGTGCCCGATCAAAGATCCGCACCGCCGGACATCAGCGCTAGC
GGAGTGTATACTGGCTTACTATGTTGGCACTGATGAGGGTGTCAGTGAAGTGCTTCATGTGGCAGGAGAA
AAAAGGCTGCACCGGTGCGTCAGCAGAATATGTGATACAGGATATATTCCGCTTCCTCGCTCACTGACTC
GCTACGCTCGGTCGTTCGACTGCGGCGAGCGGAAATGGCTTACGAACGGGGCGGAGATTTCCTGGAAGAT
GCCAGGAAGATACTTAACAGGGAAGTGAGAGGGCCGCGGCAAAGCCGTTTTTCCATAGGCTCCGCCCCCC
TGACAAGCATCACGAAATCTGACGCTCAAATCAGTGGTGGCGAAACCCGACAGGACTATAAAGATACCAG
GCGTTTCCCCCTGGCGGCTCCCTCGTGCGCTCTCCTGTTCCTGCCTTTCGGTTTACCGGTGTCATTCCGC
TGTTATGGCCGCGTTTGTCTCATTCCACGCCTGACACTCAGTTCCGGGTAGGCAGTTCGCTCCAAGCTGG
ACTGTATGCACGAACCCCCCGTTCAGTCCGACCGCTGCGCCTTATCCGGTAACTATCGTCTTGAGTCCAA
CCCGGAAAGACATGCAAAAGCACCACTGGCAGCAGCCACTGGTAATTGATTTAGAGGAGTTAGTCTTGAA
GTCATGCGCCGGTTAAGGCTAAACTGAAAGGACAAGTTTTGGTGACTGCGCTCCTCCAAGCCAGTTACCT
CGGTTCAAAGAGTTGGTAGCTCAGAGAACCTTCGAAAAACCGCCCTGCAAGGCGGTTTTTTCGTTTTCAG
AGCAAGAGATTACGCGCAGACCAAAACGATCTCAAGAAGATCATCTTATTAATCAGATAAAATATTTCTA
AGGCCTCCCCTGATTCTGTGGATAACCGGGATCTGTAAGGATCAACCACTTTGTACAAGAAAGCTGGGTC
GAATTGAGATCCGAACGGTTTATTACGTACATCAGGTAAAACTGACCGATAAGCCGCTTTCTTTTGGGTA
TAGTGTCGTGGACAGTCATTCATCTTTCTGCCCCTCCAAAAGTAAAAACCCGCCGAAGCGGGTTTTTACG
TAAAACAGGTGAAACTGACCGATAAGCCGCTTTCTTTTGGGTATAGTGTCGTGGACAGTCATTCATCTTT
CTGCCCCTCCAAAAGCAAAAACCCGCCGAAGCGGGTTTTTACGTAAACCAGGTGAAACTGACCGATAAGC
CGCTTTCTTTTGGGTATAGCGTCGTGGACAGTCATTCATCTTTCTGCCCCTCCAAAAGCAAAAACCCGCC
GAAGCGGGTTTTTACGTAAATCAGGTGAAACTGACCGATAAGCCGGGTTCTGTCGTGGACAGTCATTCAT
CTAGGCCAGCAATCGCTCAGATCCTTAATCATCATCCCCGTACAGTTTGCGGGTAACTTCTTCGTCTTCC
TCCTCGTCTTCGTCCAGATCCTGTTCAAGCCATGCTTCGTTTGATATGCCTTCCGCATCGACATCACCAT
AACCACCTGTATCGACGATATCGGCAATTTCTTCTCTACGATGCTCAATCCACAATGCGGCATCAGCGCG
GCGGCTGGCGGCCCGTTCTCGCGCGATTTTATCCAGATCCTCAAGTGATGGAGCGCCAGATGCTGTTTGG
TTTTCCTCATCATCGGTATTGGTCTTAGGAGCACGCAGATCGGCTTTGATTTGCTCCAGCATCAGGGGCG
GCACTTTTCCTCCATGCGCCTCGATGAACTCAGCCGCTTCCAGCACTGACCAGTTATTTTCACGCTTTCG
TTCGTATGCCAGCTTAACAATGCCAGCTTGCCCCATAGATAAAGCGTGCTTTTCCGCCTCCCGGCTTTCT
TTTCGATAGTTATTCCGGATGCTGTAAATGGTGTTGATCAGGCTGCTTATCTGCGCGGAACAGCTGTTTA
GCATGCTCGCGATACGGTATTCAGGCGGAGTACCTTCATCATCGTCTTTTTGCTGATCGCGCATTTCCTG
CACCAGGCGAATACACGTATCCCTGGCGTTCTCCAGCATAAGGAGATGAGAAAGAGACTTTTCCAGAAGA
GTGGTTTCCAGAACATCGGCCCCGGACCGACGCAACATAGCGCGCGCGGCCTTCCGCGCTTCAACGTTAT
CTATCAGGTAATCGCCAACTTCGAACTCAAAGCGTTCACCATCATCATCCAGGGTGTCGCGTTCCAGGCG
ATCACGTAAGGTCCGGTGGGCGCGGGTGATCACGTCATGATCATCTGAACGATCATTTATGCGCTTATTT
TGGCGCTTCGCATTCTCGACTGCGGCACTGACAACGGCATTAACTCTTTGTTTTTCCGCTATTTCAGCCG
CAATGTGATCACCTGCATGTTGATCATTAGAGTGATCAATGATCATGCTTTTTAGTGGCTTCCTGACTGG
CTTATTTGGCTTGCGGCTGTCCGTAGTCCTGGTGTCTTCTTTGAAGGCACGGAGATAACGACGTGCGGTA
TTAGGGTTAAGATTAAACTCGGCGGCATACTGTGCGATGGTGTAACCACCATCTCGCGCCAGGCGAGCAA
AATTCTTCTTGTGATCGTCCCAGGTCACTTATGCTTCCTTTCGAGATCCCAACAATATTCCTACTCAATG
AACAAATGACTACTCGTAGAATCGGTTAACACACCAGATTCAGATCCTTACCCTCTGAATCCTGCCGGTA
TACCCCATTGTTCGTTATCTTTATTTTTGGCTAAAACCGCATTAAGAGCTTCGTTTACCGTCATGCAATG
CGGTAGGTTATCGAAGTTTGATATCCCGCCAATATCAGGCGAACGCTTGTTTTTCAGGTAAGCATATTTC
CGCGCAGCCGCCTCTACTTTCTGCTTGAACTCATGTTTTTGAGTGCGTTTTTTGGATAACCGCAGATTGT
CAGCCTTTGCTTTTGCCTTAGCGATCCATGAAGTCAATTTTTTGAGGCTGGTTGTTCCGGCACCGCCGGA
AACTGATCTTTTTGTTTTTTTAACTTGTGACTTCTTATTCTTTATTGCCACGTCATCCTGACAGGGGGAG
GGGGTATCATTTTGACATGGGGGTGTGGATAAAAAATTAAATAAAGCCAATGTCTTAGCGAGAACAGCTT
TAACCTTGGTTGCCGCTGACGAAATCTTTAATTTGCTTTCTATCAGCGCATTTTTGGCTTGTTGTGCGAA
GGCCAAAAAGGATGGTGTAAACCGGTACAGGTTAGCGCGACGTTCACGGTGATCGCCGATAACAATCTCT
ACAGACAGAATACCTTTGTTTACAGCTTCACGGAATGCACGAACGACGGTTGATTGGCTATAACCAGTTT
CTGCCGCGATCAGGCGGTGAGGCTTGTGAATGAAGTATTCACTGGTTGTTGCCGCGAGATTTGCACATTG
CGACAGGATATGCCCGGCGCTACGGGATAGACCGGAGTGTGTTACAAAGCAGGCCAATTCATAGCCAGAA
AAAGTAAAATCGCTTTAAGATCCCCGAGTTCTCTTAAACCAAGGTTTAGGATTGAAATGATGACGCCGGA
AACTTCTTATAAAGCGTGGAAACAGCCACATCATAGATGATTGCAACCTGCTTACGGGGGATGCCCTTCT
CCAGCAATCGCCGCATTTGCTGCCATGTTTCTTCTTGGTATTTAGGCCGACGCCCACCTATACGACCTTC
TGCGCGAGCTGCATCAAGTCCAGCGCGTGTACGTTCAACGATAAGCTCACGTTCCATTTCTGCCAGCGCC
CCCATTACGTGAAAGAAAAAGCGCCCCATTGGTGTACTGGTGTCGATGGAGTCAGTGAGACTCCGGAAGT
TAATGCCTCTGTCACGCAGCTCTTCCACCAGCACAACTAAGTGACGCATGCTGCGCCCAAGACGGTCTAA
CTTCCATACGACCAGGGTATCACCTCTGGAAAGTTACGGAGTACCTTTTTTAACCCAGGGCGCTCAGCCT
TTTTGCCGCTCGCCTTGTCCTCAAAAATTAGCTCACATCCTGCGCTTTCAAGAGCGTTTCGTTGTAAAGC
AGTGTTTTGTTCATTTGTTGATACGCGTACATAGCCTATTAGAGATCCTATAAACGCAGAAAGGCCCACC
CGAAGGTGAGCCAGTGTGACTCTAGTAGAGAGCGTTCACCGACAAACAACAGATAAAACGAAAGGCCCAG
TCTTTCGACTGAGCCTTTCGTTTTATTTGATGCCTGGAGATCCTTATTGTGAGTCTGGCTGGTTAGTGGC
CATGAGATATTCGATTGTGTCAGTGAGATCATCCAGGTCGTCTTGGGTGATGCGGTACTCCTGATTGGAT
ATCTTTGAGTAGTGTTCAGCAATGGCGCGGGCAGCGTCGGTTTCGGCGGGGTCTACAGATAAAGCGTTAG
AGCAATGTCTAACGTCGTCGATGGTTGGTGGAATGAAAGCCATAATTATGCCTCACTGTAAGATCCGGGT
ATGGAGAAACAGTAGAGAGTTGCGATAAAAAGCGTCAGGTAAGATCCGCTAATCTTATGGATAAAAATGC
TATGGCATAGCAAAGTGTGACGCCGTGCAAATAATCAATGTGGACTTTTCTGCCGTGATTATAGACACTT
TTGTTACGCGTTTTTGTCATGGCTTTGGTCCCGCTTTGTTACAGAATGCTTTTAATAAGCGGGGTTACCG
GTTTGGTTAGCGAGAAGAGCCAGTAAAAGACGCAGTGACGGCAATGTCTGATGCAATATGGACAATTGGT
TTCTTCTCTGAATGGCGGGAGTATGAAAAGTATGGCTGAAGCGCAAAATGATCCCCTGCTGCCGGGATAC
TCGTTTAATGCCCATCTGGTGGCGGGTTTAACGCCGATTGAGGCCAACGGTTATCTCGATTTTTTTATCG
ACCGACCGCTGGGAATGAAAGGTTATATTCTCAATCTCACCATTCGCGGTCAGGGGGTGGTGAAAAATCA
GGGACGAGAATTTGTTTGCCGACCGGGTGATATTTTGCTGTTCCCGCCAGGAGAGATTCATCACTACGGT
CGTCATCCGGAGGCTCGCGAATGGTATCACCAGTGGGTTTACTTTCGTCCGCGCGCCTACTGGCATGAAT
GGCTTAACTGGCCGTCAATATTTGCCAATACGGGGTTCTTTCGCCCGGATGAAGCGCACCAGCCGCATTT
CAGCGACCTGTTTGGGCAAATCATTAACGCCGGGCAAGGGGAAGGGCGCTATTCGGAGCTGCTGGCGATA
AATCTGCTTGAGCAATTGTTACTGCGGCGCATGGAAGCGATTAACGAGTCGCTCCATCCACCGATGGATA
ATCGGGTACGCGAGGCTTGTCAGTACATCAGCGATCACCTGGCAGACAGCAATTTTGATATCGCCAGCGT
CGCACAGCATGTTTGCTTGTCGCCGTCGCGTCTGTCACATCTTTTCCGCCAGCAGTTAGGGATTAGCGTC
TTAAGCTGGCGCGAGGACCAACGTATCAGCCAGGCGAAGCTGCTTTTGAGCACCACCCGGATGCCTATCG
CCACCGTCGGTCGCAATGTTGGTTTTGACGATCAACTCTATTTCTCGCGGGTATTTAAAAAATGCACCGG
GGCCAGCCCGAGCGAGTTCCGTGCCGGTTGTGAAGAAAAAGTGAATGATGTAGCCGTCAAGTTGTCATAA
TTGGTAACGAATCAGACAATTGACGGCTCGATGGAGTAGCATAGAGATCTCAT
