>Addgene plasmid #40782 | BBa_J72214-BBa_J72090 | addgene partial sequence | sequence record 55230 | CAT-F 5'-GTTTGTGATGGCTTCCATGTC-3'
GGCAGGGCGGGGCGTAATTTGATATCGAGCTCGCTTGGACTCCTGTTGATAGATCCAGTAATGACCTCAG
AACTCCATCTGGATTTGTTCAGAACGCTCGGTTGCCGCCGGGCGTTTTTTATTGGTGAGAATCCAAGCCT
CGGATCCTTAGCGCTTGGCCGCGAAAACCGCGTCCGGGATCTCCGCCTCGCTCACATTCGGAAAATCACG
CAGGCTTGCACGCGACGCTTCATCGCCGGTGACCATGCGCAGTGGAGTGCCGCTCGCCGCATCCAGGTAC
AGGGTGCTCGGACCTTTACCTGGGCGCTGGTAACGCCAACCGTCCGCTTCGCGACCCAGAACCACGCGAC
GGCCAATGTGACGGGCACCCAGACGGCGCAGGACATCGCGTGGCAGGAACAATTCGGCAAAAGGGCCAGT
CTCATCATCCAGCGGACGCTCACACAGCTGTTCACCCAGGGCGGTACGCTCACGACCATAGGCGACTTTT
TGTTTCCAGGTACGGCCGCTGGCCGCATTACCAACCTCCGACATCCACAGGCGATAACCAGTATCACGCT
CGCTCCACGGATTGAACAGGCCGTCAATACGACAGATGTCACGTTCATAGTCGAACCAGCAATAGCCGCT
GGTCAGCTGGTCATCCGGCAGCATCGGGCTCCAATAAGAGACATAGGCGCTGCTCCAACGGGCTGGCAAC
AGTGGTGGCTCACGGTTCTCCATTTTTTTTACCTCCTTAAAGATCATCAATTCACGCGACCAATCTTGTA
CCAAACATTCTGTTTACGCTGGATTTGTTGCAGACGATCGTACGGCTCGCTCGTAAAGTACAGTTTCTCG
