>Addgene plasmid #40782 | BBa_J72214-BBa_J72090 | addgene partial sequence | sequence record 55232 | p15A-F 5'-gattacgcgcagaccaaaac-3'
AAAGCTGGGTCGAATTGAGATCCGAACGGTTTATTACGTACATCAGGTAAAACTGACCGATAAGCCGCTT
TCTTTTGGGTATAGTGTCGTGGACAGTCATTCATCTTTCTGCCCCTCCAAAAGTAAAAACCCGCCGAAGC
GGGTTTTTACGTAAAACAGGTGAAACTGACCGATAAGCCGCTTTCTTTTGGGTATAGTGTCGTGGACAGT
CATTCATCTTTCTGCCCCTCCAAAAGCAAAAACCCGCCGAAGCGGGTTTTTACGTAAACCAGGTGAAACT
GACCGATAAGCCGCTTTCTTTTGGGTATAGCGTCGTGGACAGTCATTCATCTTTCTGCCCCTCCAAAAGC
AAAAACCCGCCGAAGCGGGTTTTTACGTAAATCAGGTGAAACTGACCGATAAGCCGGGTTCTGTCGTG
