>Addgene plasmid #40782 | BBa_J72214-BBa_J72090 | addgene partial sequence | sequence record 117909 | Vio-R 5'-catcgggctccaataagagacatag-3'
CGGTTCTCCATTTTTTTTACCTCCTTAAAGATCATCAATTCACGCGACCAATCTTGTACCAAACATTCTG
TTTACGCTGGATTTGTTGCAGACGATCGTACGGCTCGCTCGTAAAGTACAGTTTCTCGGCCATATCCGGC
GGATACAGGCCCGGAAACTTGGAATGCATGTAACGCGTGTAACGCGCACGCATGAAAAAGATCGGGTTCG
AGCAGCTCAAAACGTCATAGTTGGCGCGAGCCATGTCTTGCATTGCGTCTGCCTGGACTTTGCGCAGCTC
CGTGAACTCCGGAAAGGCTTTGTCTTGGTCGCCCTGGTGGCGGTCCAGCAGCTCGACAAACGTGCGGGCG
TCCTCCAGCGCCATGTTCATACCCTGACCCAGGAACGGCGCAGTCGCATGCGCAGCATCACCCAGCAACA
GCACATTACCCTTATAGTGAAAGGTGCTAGAGCGCACGTTAATCAGGTCGTTGCTCGGCTTCGCCAGAAA
CTGACGCAGCATTTCGTCACGCGCGTCACGCGGCAGGCCACCGAAGTAACGATCGAAGAACGCACGCATC
GTCGGTTCGTCGGTGGTCGTCAGGGAAGGGCTACCCGAGTACGGCAGGCAAACGGCGATGCTGACGCTAC
CATCTGGGATCGTAGCCGCACGA
